Addgene plasmid #89282: pJG80
Purpose: Entry vector containing TaCas9-nos terminator between attL1 and attR5 sites
Depositing lab: Daniel Voytas. Depositing organization: University of Minnesota. Publication: High-efficiency gene targeting in hexaploid wheat using DNA replicons and CRISPR/Cas9. Gil-Humanes J, Wang Y, Liang Z, Shan Q, Ozuna CV, Sanchez-Leon S, Baltes NJ, Starker C, Barro F, Gao C, Voytas DF. Plant J. 2016 Dec 10. doi: 10.1111/tpj.13446. PubMed 27943461.
Backbone
  Vector backbone: unknown
  Vector type: Plant Expression, CRISPR
Growth in bacteria
  Bacterial resistance: Spectinomycin, 50 μg/mL
  Growth temperature: 37°C
  Growth strain: DH5alpha
  Copy number: High Copy
Gene/Insert
  Gene/Insert name: TaCas9
  Cloning method: Gateway Cloning
Terms and licenses: Academic/Nonprofit Terms; Industry Terms: Not Available to Industry
Depositor comments: Entry vector with TaCas9-nos terminator
How to cite: pJG80 was a gift from Daniel Voytas (Addgene plasmid # 89282 ; http://n2t.net/addgene:89282 ; RRID:Addgene_89282)
