[The description below was written by a language model from this plasmid's Addgene catalogue record and pLannotate feature annotations shown in this document.]
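Description:
pJG80 is a Gateway entry vector of about 7.4 kb built for assembling plant CRISPR/Cas9 expression constructs. The record lists the backbone as unknown, but the annotated features are typical of a MultiSite Gateway entry clone. A high-copy ColE1/pUC-type origin supports replication in E. coli, and an aadA (SmR) gene gives spectinomycin/streptomycin selection, matching the catalogued spectinomycin resistance. rrnB T1 and T2 terminators lie upstream of the recombination cassette, where they insulate it from read-through transcription. Short fragments annotated as lacI, lacZα, a gentamicin resistance gene and a class 1 integron promoter appear to be remnants of earlier cloning rather than functional parts. A T7 promoter lies just outside the attR5 site, facing back towards the cassette.

The payload sits between attL1 and attR5 recombination sites. It consists of TaCas9, a Streptococcus pyogenes-type Cas9 coding sequence whose name, together with the wheat gene-targeting publication it comes from, suggests a version adapted for wheat (Triticum aestivum), although the record does not say so explicitly. A partial FLAG epitope match lies just upstream of the coding sequence, and a nopaline synthase (NOS) terminator and polyadenylation signal follows it. No plant promoter is annotated inside the cassette, so expression presumably depends on a promoter supplied by the destination vector or another module.

The attL1/attR5 pairing indicates use in a multi-fragment LR reaction. In such a reaction, this Cas9-terminator module is joined with a second entry clone carrying compatible sites, which the record does not specify, and moved into a plant destination vector. The associated work concerns gene targeting in hexaploid wheat using DNA replicons and CRISPR/Cas9.
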