Features (pLannotate 1.2.2; 14 found; start..end, strand, type, name):
    656..748     +  CDS            lacI (fragment): lac repressor; lacI; The lac repressor binds to the lac operator to inhibit transcription in E. coli. This inhibition can be relieved by adding lactose or isopropyl-β-D-thiogalactopyranoside (IPTG).
    803..830     -  terminator     rrnB T2 terminator: transcription terminator T2 from the E. coli rrnB gene
    962..1005    +  terminator     rrnB T1 terminator: Escherichia coli rrnB; transcription terminator T1 from the E. coli rrnB gene
   1052..1088    -  CDS            lacZα (fragment): LacZα fragment of β-galactosidase; lacZ fragment
   1104..1203    +  protein_bind   attL1: mutant version of attL; recombination site for the Gateway® LR reaction LR Clonase™
   1279..1299    +  CDS            FLAG (fragment): FLAG® epitope tag, followed by an enterokinase cleavage site
   1351..5451    +  CDS            cas9: CAS9_STRP1 - Also known as csn1 From Streptococcus pyogenes serotype M1.
   5510..5762    +  terminator     NOS terminator: nopaline synthase terminator and poly(A) signal
   5807..5930    +  protein_bind   attR5: mutant version of attR; recombination site for the Gateway® LR reaction LR Clonase™
   5948..5966    -  promoter       T7 promoter: promoter for bacteriophage T7 RNA polymerase
   6156..6179    +  promoter       Pc promoter (fragment): intI1 (promoter lies within the coding sequence); class 1 integron promoter
   6355..6411    +  CDS            GmR (fragment): gentamycin acetyltransferase; aacC1; confers resistance to gentamycin
   6418..7209    +  CDS            SmR: aminoglycoside adenylyltransferase (Murphy, 1985); aadA; confers resistance to spectinomycin and streptomycin
   7302..473     +  rep_origin     ori (across the origin): high-copy-number ColE1/pMB1/pBR322/pUC origin of replication
>Addgene plasmid #89282 | pJG80 | depositor full sequence | sequence record 172940 | Full Sequence
GCTTCAGCAGAGCGCAGATACCAAATACTGTCCTTCTAGTGTAGCCGTAGTTAGGCCACCACTTCAAGAA
CTCTGTAGCACCGCCTACATACCTCGCTCTGCTAATCCTGTTACCAGTGGCTGCTGCCAGTGGCGATAAG
TCGTGTCTTACCGGGTTGGACTCAAGACGATAGTTACCGGATAAGGCGCAGCGGTCGGGCTGAACGGGGG
GTTCGTGCACACAGCCCAGCTTGGAGCGAACGACCTACACCGAACTGAGATACCTACAGCGTGAGCTATG
AGAAAGCGCCACGCTTCCCGAAGGGAGAAAGGCGGACAGGTATCCGGTAAGCGGCAGGGTCGGAACAGGA
GAGCGCACGAGGGAGCTTCCAGGGGGAAACGCCTGGTATCTTTATAGTCCTGTCGGGTTTCGCCACCTCT
GACTTGAGCGTCGATTTTTGTGATGCTCGTCAGGGGGGCGGAGCCTATGGAAAAACGCCAGCAACGCGGC
CTTTTTACGGTTCCTGGCCTTTTGCTGGCCTTTTGCTCACATGTTCTTTCCTGCGTTATCCCCTGATTCT
GTGGATAACCGTATTACCGCCTTTGAGTGAGCTGATACCGCTCGCCGCAGCCGAACGACCGAGCGCAGCG
AGTCAGTGAGCGAGGAAGCGGAAGAGCGCCCAATACGCAAACCGCCTCTCCCCGCGCGTTGGCCGATTCA
TTAATGCAGCTGGCACGACAGGTTTCCCGACTGGAAAGCGGGCAGTGAGCGCAACGCAATTAATACGCGT
ACCGCGAGCCAGGAAGAGTTTGTAGAAACGCAAAAAGGCCATCCGTCAGGATGGCCTTCTGCTTAGTTTG
ATGCCTGGCAGTTTATGGCGGGCGTCCTGCCCGCCACCCTCCGGGCCGTTGCTTCACAACGTTCAAATCC
GCTCCCGGCGGATTTGTCCTACTCAGGAGAGCGTTCACCGACAAACAACAGATAAAACGAAAGGCCCAGT
CTTCCGACTGAGCCTTTCGTTTTATTTGATGCCTGGCAGTTCCCTACTCTCGCGTTAACGCTTGCATGGA
TGTTTTCCCAGTCACGACGTTGTAAAACGACGGCCAGTCTTAAGCTCGGGCCCCAAATAATGATTTTATT
TTGACTGATAGTGACCTGTTCGTTGCAACAAATTGATGAGCAATGCTTTTTTATAATGCCAACTTTGTAC
AAAAAAGCAGGCTCCGAATTCGCCCTTCACCATGGCTTCTAGCGACTACAAGGACCACGACGGGGACTAC
AAGGACCACGACATCGACTACAAGGACGACGACGACAAGATGGCTCCAAAGAAGAAGAGGAAGGTTGGCA
TCCACGGGGTGCCGGCTGCTGACAAGAAGTACTCGATCGGCCTCGACATCGGGACGAACTCAGTTGGCTG
GGCCGTGATCACCGACGAGTACAAGGTGCCCTCTAAGAAGTTCAAGGTCCTGGGGAACACCGACCGCCAT
TCCATCAAGAAGAACCTCATCGGCGCTCTCCTGTTCGACAGCGGGGAGACCGCTGAGGCTACGAGGCTCA
AGAGAACCGCTAGGCGCCGGTACACGAGAAGGAAGAACAGGATCTGCTACCTCCAAGAGATTTTCTCCAA
CGAGATGGCCAAGGTTGACGATTCATTCTTCCACCGCCTGGAGGAGTCTTTCCTCGTGGAGGAGGATAAG
AAGCACGAGCGGCATCCCATCTTCGGCAACATCGTGGACGAGGTTGCCTACCACGAGAAGTACCCTACGA
TCTACCATCTGCGGAAGAAGCTCGTGGACTCCACCGATAAGGCGGACCTCAGACTGATCTACCTCGCTCT
GGCCCACATGATCAAGTTCCGCGGCCATTTCCTGATCGAGGGGGATCTCAACCCAGACAACAGCGATGTT
GACAAGCTGTTCATCCAACTCGTGCAGACCTACAACCAACTCTTCGAGGAGAACCCGATCAACGCCTCTG
GCGTGGACGCGAAGGCTATCCTGTCCGCGAGGCTCTCGAAGTCCAGGAGGCTGGAGAACCTGATCGCTCA
GCTCCCAGGCGAGAAGAAGAACGGCCTGTTCGGGAACCTCATCGCTCTCAGCCTGGGGCTCACCCCGAAC
TTCAAGTCGAACTTCGATCTCGCTGAGGACGCCAAGCTGCAACTCTCCAAGGACACCTACGACGATGACC
TCGATAACCTCCTGGCCCAGATCGGCGATCAATACGCGGACCTGTTCCTCGCTGCCAAGAACCTGTCGGA
CGCCATCCTCCTGTCAGATATCCTCCGCGTGAACACCGAGATCACGAAGGCTCCACTCTCTGCCTCCATG
ATCAAGCGCTACGACGAGCACCATCAGGATCTGACCCTCCTGAAGGCGCTGGTCCGCCAACAGCTCCCGG
AGAAGTACAAGGAGATTTTCTTCGATCAGTCGAAGAACGGCTACGCTGGGTACATCGACGGCGGGGCCTC
ACAAGAGGAGTTCTACAAGTTCATCAAGCCAATCCTGGAGAAGATGGACGGCACGGAGGAGCTCCTGGTG
AAGCTCAACAGGGAGGACCTCCTGCGGAAGCAGAGAACCTTCGATAACGGCAGCATCCCCCACCAAATCC
ATCTCGGGGAGCTGCACGCCATCCTGAGAAGGCAAGAGGACTTCTACCCTTTCCTCAAGGATAACCGGGA
GAAGATCGAGAAGATCCTGACCTTCAGAATCCCATACTACGTCGGCCCTCTCGCGCGGGGGAACTCAAGA
TTCGCTTGGATGACCCGCAAGTCTGAGGAGACCATCACGCCGTGGAACTTCGAGGAGGTGGTGGACAAGG
GCGCTAGCGCTCAGTCGTTCATCGAGAGGATGACCAACTTCGACAAGAACCTGCCCAACGAGAAGGTGCT
CCCTAAGCACTCGCTCCTGTACGAGTACTTCACCGTCTACAACGAGCTCACGAAGGTGAAGTACGTCACC
GAGGGCATGCGCAAGCCAGCGTTCCTGTCCGGGGAGCAGAAGAAGGCTATCGTGGACCTCCTGTTCAAGA
CCAACCGGAAGGTCACGGTTAAGCAACTCAAGGAGGACTACTTCAAGAAGATCGAGTGCTTCGATTCGGT
CGAGATCAGCGGCGTTGAGGACCGCTTCAACGCCAGCCTCGGGACCTACCACGATCTCCTGAAGATCATC
AAGGATAAGGACTTCCTGGACAACGAGGAGAACGAGGATATCCTGGAGGACATCGTGCTGACCCTCACGC
TGTTCGAGGACAGGGAGATGATCGAGGAGCGCCTGAAGACGTACGCCCATCTCTTCGATGACAAGGTCAT
GAAGCAACTCAAGCGCCGGAGATACACCGGCTGGGGGAGGCTGTCCCGCAAGCTCATCAACGGCATCCGG
GACAAGCAGTCCGGGAAGACCATCCTCGACTTCCTGAAGAGCGATGGCTTCGCCAACAGGAACTTCATGC
AACTGATCCACGATGACAGCCTCACCTTCAAGGAGGATATCCAAAAGGCTCAAGTGAGCGGCCAGGGGGA
CTCGCTGCACGAGCATATCGCGAACCTCGCTGGCTCCCCCGCGATCAAGAAGGGCATCCTCCAGACCGTG
AAGGTTGTGGACGAGCTCGTGAAGGTCATGGGCCGGCACAAGCCTGAGAACATCGTCATCGAGATGGCCA
GAGAGAACCAAACCACGCAGAAGGGGCAAAAGAACTCTAGGGAGCGCATGAAGCGCATCGAGGAGGGCAT
CAAGGAGCTGGGGTCCCAAATCCTCAAGGAGCACCCAGTGGAGAACACCCAACTGCAGAACGAGAAGCTC
TACCTGTACTACCTCCAGAACGGCAGGGATATGTACGTGGACCAAGAGCTGGATATCAACCGCCTCAGCG
ATTACGACGTCGATCATATCGTTCCCCAGTCTTTCCTGAAGGATGACTCCATCGACAACAAGGTCCTCAC
CAGGTCGGACAAGAACCGCGGCAAGTCAGATAACGTTCCATCTGAGGAGGTCGTTAAGAAGATGAAGAAC
TACTGGAGGCAGCTCCTGAACGCCAAGCTGATCACGCAAAGGAAGTTCGACAACCTCACCAAGGCTGAGA
GAGGCGGGCTCTCAGAGCTGGACAAGGCCGGCTTCATCAAGCGGCAGCTGGTCGAGACCAGACAAATCAC
GAAGCACGTTGCGCAAATCCTCGACTCTCGGATGAACACGAAGTACGATGAGAACGACAAGCTGATCAGG
GAGGTTAAGGTGATCACCCTGAAGTCTAAGCTCGTCTCCGACTTCAGGAAGGATTTCCAGTTCTACAAGG
TTCGCGAGATCAACAACTACCACCATGCCCATGACGCTTACCTCAACGCTGTGGTCGGCACCGCTCTGAT
CAAGAAGTACCCAAAGCTGGAGTCCGAGTTCGTGTACGGGGACTACAAGGTTTACGATGTGCGCAAGATG
ATCGCCAAGTCGGAGCAAGAGATCGGCAAGGCTACCGCCAAGTACTTCTTCTACTCAAACATCATGAACT
TCTTCAAGACCGAGATCACGCTGGCCAACGGCGAGATCCGGAAGAGACCGCTCATCGAGACCAACGGCGA
GACGGGGGAGATCGTGTGGGACAAGGGCAGGGATTTCGCGACCGTCCGCAAGGTTCTCTCCATGCCCCAG
GTGAACATCGTCAAGAAGACCGAGGTCCAAACGGGCGGGTTCTCAAAGGAGTCTATCCTGCCTAAGCGGA
ACAGCGACAAGCTCATCGCCAGAAAGAAGGACTGGGACCCAAAGAAGTACGGCGGGTTCGACAGCCCTAC
CGTGGCCTACTCGGTCCTGGTTGTGGCGAAGGTTGAGAAGGGCAAGTCCAAGAAGCTCAAGAGCGTGAAG
GAGCTCCTGGGGATCACCATCATGGAGAGGTCCAGCTTCGAGAAGAACCCAATCGACTTCCTGGAGGCCA
AGGGCTACAAGGAGGTGAAGAAGGACCTGATCATCAAGCTCCCGAAGTACTCTCTCTTCGAGCTGGAGAA
CGGCAGGAAGAGAATGCTGGCTTCCGCTGGCGAGCTCCAGAAGGGGAACGAGCTCGCGCTGCCAAGCAAG
TACGTGAACTTCCTCTACCTGGCTTCCCACTACGAGAAGCTCAAGGGCAGCCCGGAGGACAACGAGCAAA
AGCAGCTGTTCGTCGAGCAGCACAAGCATTACCTCGACGAGATCATCGAGCAAATCTCCGAGTTCAGCAA
GCGCGTGATCCTCGCCGACGCGAACCTGGATAAGGTCCTCTCCGCCTACAACAAGCACCGGGACAAGCCC
ATCAGAGAGCAAGCGGAGAACATCATCCATCTCTTCACCCTGACGAACCTCGGCGCTCCTGCTGCTTTCA
AGTACTTCGACACCACGATCGATCGGAAGAGATACACCTCCACGAAGGAGGTCCTGGACGCGACCCTCAT
CCACCAGTCGATCACCGGCCTGTACGAGACGAGGATCGACCTCTCACAACTCGGCGGGGATAAGAGACCC
GCAGCAACCAAGAAGGCAGGGCAAGCAAAGAAGAAGAAGTGAGACGTCCGATCGTTCAAACATTTGGCAA
TAAAGTTTCTTAAGATTGAATCCTGTTGCCGGTCTTGCGATGATTATCATATAATTTCTGTTGAATTACG
TTAAGCATGTAATAATTAACATGTAATGCATGACGTTATTTATGAGATGGGTTTTTATGATTAGAGTCCC
GCAATTATACATTTAATACGCGATAGAAAACAAAATATAGCGCGCAAACTAGGATAAATTATCGCGCGCG
GTGTCATCTATGTTACTAGATCGGGAATTGATCCCCCCTCGACAGCTTCCGGAAAGGGCGAATTCGCAAC
TTTGTATACAAAAGTTGAACGAGAAACGTAAAATGATATAAATATCAATATATTAAATTAGATTTTGCAT
AAAAAACAGACTACATAATACTGTAAAACACAACATATCCAGTCACTATGCCATCCAGCTGATATCCCCT
ATAGTGAGTCGTATTACATGGTCATAGCTGTTTCCTGGCAGCTCTGGCCCGTGTCTCAAAATCTCTGATG
TTACATTGCACAAGATAAAAATATATCATCATGCCTCCTCTGGACCAGCCAGGACAGAAATGCCTCGACT
TCGCTGCTACCCAAGGTTGCCGGGTGACGCACACCGTGGAAACGGATGAAGGCACGAACCCAGTGGACAT
AAGCCTGTTCGGTTCGTAAGCTGTAATGCAAGTAGCGTATGCGCTCACGCAACTGGTCCAGAACCTTGAC
CGAACGCAGCGGTGGTAACGGCGCAGTGGCGGTTTTCATGGCTTGTTATGACTGTTTTTTTGGGGTACAG
TCTATGCCTCGGGCATCCAAGCAGCAAGCGCGTTACGCCGTGGGTCGATGTTTGATGTTATGGAGCAGCA
ACGATGTTACGCAGCAGGGCAGTCGCCCTAAAACAAAGTTAAACATCATGAGGGAAGCGGTGATCGCCGA
AGTATCGACTCAACTATCAGAGGTAGTTGGCGTCATCGAGCGCCATCTCGAACCGACGTTGCTGGCCGTA
CATTTGTACGGCTCCGCAGTGGATGGCGGCCTGAAGCCACACAGTGATATTGATTTGCTGGTTACGGTGA
CCGTAAGGCTTGATGAAACAACGCGGCGAGCTTTGATCAACGACCTTTTGGAAACTTCGGCTTCCCCTGG
AGAGAGCGAGATTCTCCGCGCTGTAGAAGTCACCATTGTTGTGCACGACGACATCATTCCGTGGCGTTAT
CCAGCTAAGCGCGAACTGCAATTTGGAGAATGGCAGCGCAATGACATTCTTGCAGGTATCTTCGAGCCAG
CCACGATCGACATTGATCTGGCTATCTTGCTGACAAAAGCAAGAGAACATAGCGTTGCCTTGGTAGGTCC
AGCGGCGGAGGAACTCTTTGATCCGGTTCCTGAACAGGATCTATTTGAGGCGCTAAATGAAACCTTAACG
CTATGGAACTCGCCGCCCGACTGGGCTGGCGATGAGCGAAATGTAGTGCTTACGTTGTCCCGCATTTGGT
ACAGCGCAGTAACCGGCAAAATCGCGCCGAAGGATGTCGCTGCCGACTGGGCAATGGAGCGCCTGCCGGC
CCAGTATCAGCCCGTCATACTTGAAGCTAGACAGGCTTATCTTGGACAAGAAGAAGATCGCTTGGCCTCG
CGCGCAGATCAGTTGGAAGAATTTGTCCACTACGTGAAAGGCGAGATCACCAAGGTAGTCGGCAAATAAC
CCTCGAGCCACCCATGACCAAAATCCCTTAACGTGAGTTACGCGTCGTTCCACTGAGCGTCAGACCCCGT
AGAAAAGATCAAAGGATCTTCTTGAGATCCTTTTTTTCTGCGCGTAATCTGCTGCTTGCAAACAAAAAAA
CCACCGCTACCAGCGGTGGTTTGTTTGCCGGATCAAGAGCTACCAACTCTTTTTCCGAAGGTAACTG
